>Addgene plasmid #40012 | EKAR2G_design2_mTFP_175_Venus_195 | depositor partial sequence | sequence record 50946 | Biosensor
CCATGGCACACCATCACCACCATCACGGGAGCGGGGAGCAGAAACTAATATCAGAGGAGGATCTTGGCTC
AGGAACCGGTAGATCTGGGCACATGGCGGACGAGGAGAAGCTGCCGCCCGGCTGGGAGAAGCGCATGAGC
CGCAGCTCAGGCCGAGTGTACTACTTCAACCACATCACTAACGCCAGCCAGTGGGAGCGGCCCAGCGGCA
ACAGCAGCAGTGGTGGCAAAAACGGGCAGGGGGAGCCTGCCAGGAAGCTGCGCATTCTGCAGTCGACTAG
GGAGCAAGGGCTTGTGGGATCCGGCGGCCACCACCGCGTTGACTTCAAGACCATCTACAGGGCCAAGAAG
GCGGTGAAGCTGCCCGACTATCACTTTGTGGACCACCGCATCGAGATCCTGAACCACGACAAGGACTACA
ACAAGGTGACCGTTTACGAGAGCGCCGTGGCCCGCAACTCCACCGACGGCATGGACGAGCTGTACAAGGG
TGCTAGCGGAGGAATGGTGAGCAAGGGCGAGGAGACCACAATGGGCGTAATCAAGCCCGACATGAAGATC
AAGCTGAAGATGGAGGGCAACGTGAATGGCCACGCCTTCGTGATCGAGGGCGAGGGCGAGGGCAAGCCCT
ACGACGGCACCAACACCATCAACCTGGAGGTGAAGGAGGGAGCCCCCCTGCCCTTCTCCTACGACATTCT
GACCACCGCGTTCGCCTACGGCAACAGGGCCTTCACCAAGTACCCCGACGACATCCCCAACTACTTCAAG
CAGTCCTTCCCCGAGGGCTACTCTTGGGAGCGCACCATGACCTTCGAGGACAAGGGCATCGTGAAGGTGA
AGTCCGACATCTCCATGGAGGAGGACTCCTTCATCTACGAGATACACCTCAAGGGCGAGAACTTCCCCCC
CAACGGCCCCGTGATGCAGAAGAAGACCACCGGCTGGGACGCCTCCACCGAGAGGATGTACGTGCGCGAC
GGCGTGCTGAAGGGCGACGTCAAGCACAAGCTGCTGCTGGAGGGCTCCGGAACTTCTGGTTCTGGTAAAC
CTGGTTCTGGTGAAGGTTCTACTAAAGCGGCCGCCATGCTGCTGCCCGACAACCACTACCTGAGCTACCA
GTCCGCCCTGAGCAAAGACCCCAACGAGAAGCGCGATCACATGGTCCTGCTGGAGTTCGTGACCGCCGCC
GGGATCACTCTCGGCATGGACGAGCTGTACAAGGGTGGCAGCGGTGGCATGGTGAGCAAGGGCGAGGAGC
TGTTCACCGGGGTGGTGCCCATCCTGGTCGAGCTGGACGGCGACGTAAACGGCCACAAGTTCAGCGTGTC
CGGCGAGGGCGAGGGCGATGCCACCTACGGCAAGCTGACCCTGAAGCTGATCTGCACCACCGGCAAGCTG
CCCGTGCCCTGGCCCACCCTCGTGACCACCCTGGGCTACGGCCTGATGTGCTTCGCCCGCTACCCCGACC
ACATGAAGCAGCACGACTTCTTCAAGTCCGCCATGCCCGAAGGCTACGTCCAGGAGCGCACCATCTTCTT
CAAGGACGACGGCAACTACAAGACCCGCGCCGAGGTGAAGTTCGAGGGCGACACCCTGGTGAACCGCATC
GAGCTGAAGGGCATCGACTTCAAGGAGGACGGCAACATCCTGGGGCACAAGCTGGAGTACAACTACAACA
GCCACAACGTCTATATCACCGCCGACAAGCAGAAGAACGGCATCAAGGCCAACTTCAAGATCCGCCACAA
CATCGAGGACGGCGGCGTGCAGCTCGCCGACCACTACCAGCAGAACACCCCCATCGGCGACGGCCCCGTG
GGTACCGCTGACCAACTGACTGAAGAGTGGTCGACGGTACAGCGGACCGCGCCTGACGTACCACGTACAC
CAGTAGGAAAGGCAAAGCTTTCATTCCAATTCCCGCGGGCGCGGGATATCCTTCAAAAAAAACTTGAAGA
ACTTGAACTTGACGAATGAGATATCTGACTCGAG
