>Addgene plasmid #40012 | EKAR2G_design2_mTFP_175_Venus_195 | addgene partial sequence | sequence record 54699 | pTriExUP 5'-GGTTATTGTGCTGTCTCATCA-3'
ATACGACTCACTATAGGGGAATTGTGAGCGGATAACAATTCCCCGGAGTTAATCCGGGACCTTTAATTCA
ACCCAACACAATATATTATAGTTAAATAAGAATTATTATCAAATCATTTGTATATTAATTAAAATACTAT
ACTGTAAATTACATTTTATTTACAATCAAAGGAGATATACCATGGCACACCATCACCACCATCACGGGAG
CGGGGAGCAGAAACTAATATCAGAGGAGGATCTTGGCTCAGGAACCGGTAGATCTGGGCACATGGCGGAC
GAGGAGAAGCTGCCGCCCGGCTGGGAGAAGCGCATGAGCCGCAGCTCAGGCCGAGTGTACTACTTCAACC
ACATCACTAACGCCAGCCAGTGGGAGCGGCCCAGCGGCAACAGCAGCAGTGGTGGCAAAAACGGGCAGGG
GGAGCCTGCCAGGAAGCTGCGCATTCTGCAGTCGACTAGGGAGCAAGGGCTTGTGGGATCCGGCGGCCAC
CACCGCGTTGACTTCAAGACCATCTACAGGGCCAAGAAGGCGGTGAAGCTGCCCGACTATCACTTTGTGG
ACCACCGCATCGAGATCCTGAACCACGACAAGGACTACAACAAGGTGACCGTTTACGAGAGCGCCGTGGC
CCGCAACTCCACCGACGGCATGGACGAGCTGTACAAGGGTGCTAGCGGAGGAATGGTGAGCAAGGGCGAG
GAGACCACAATGGGCGTAATCAAGCCCGACATGAAGATCAAGCTGAAGATGGAGGGCAACGTGAATGGCC
ACGCCTTCGTGATCGAGGGCGAGGGCGAGGGCAAGCCCTACGACGGCACCAACACCATCAACCTGGAGGT
GAAGGAGGGAGCCCCCCTG
