>Addgene plasmid #40012 | EKAR2G_design2_mTFP_175_Venus_195 | addgene partial sequence | sequence record 54802 | pTriExDOWN 5'-TCGATCTCAGTGGTATTTGTG-3'
ACCTTCTGATAGGCAGCCTGCACCTGAGGTTAATCACTTAGTGATGGTGATGGTGATGGTGGTGCTCGAG
TCAGATATCTCATTCGTCAAGTTCAAGTTCTTCAAGTTTTTTTTGAAGGATATCCCGCGCCCGCGGGAAT
TGGAATGAAAGCTTTGCCTTTCCTACTGGTGTACGTGGTACGTCAGGCGCGGTCCGCTGTACCGTCGACC
ACTCTTCAGTCAGTTGGTCAGCGGTACCCACGGGGCCGTCGCCGATGGGGGTGTTCTGCTGGTAGTGGTC
GGCGAGCTGCACGCCGCCGTCCTCGATGTTGTGGCGGATCTTGAAGTTGGCCTTGATGCCGTTCTTCTGC
TTGTCGGCGGTGATATAGACGTTGTGGCTGTTGTAGTTGTACTCCAGCTTGTGCCCCAGGATGTTGCCGT
CCTCCTTGAAGTCGATGCCCTTCAGCTCGATGCGGTTCACCAGGGTGTCGCCCTCGAACTTCACCTCGGC
GCGGGTCTTGTAGTTGCCGTCGTCCTTGAAGAAGATGGTGCGCTCCTGGACGTAGCCTTCGGGCATGGCG
GACTTGAAGAAGTCGTGCTGCTTCATGTGGTCGGGGTAGCGGGCGAAGCACATCAGGCCGTAGCCCAGGG
TGGTCACGAGGGTGGGCCAGGGCACGGGCAGCTTGCCGGTGGTGCAGATCAGCTTCAGGGTCAGCTTGCC
GTAGGTGGCATCGCCCTCGCCCTCGCCGGACACGCTGAACTTGTGGCCGTTTACGTCGCCGTCCAGCTCG
ACCAGGATGGGCACCACCCCGGTGAACAGCTCCTCGCCCTTGCTCACCATGCCACCGCTGCCACCCTTGT
ACAGCTCGTCCATGCCGAGAGTGATCCCGGCGGCGGTCACGAACTCCAGCAGGACCATGTGATCGCGCTT
CTCGTTGGGGTCTTTGCTC
