>Addgene plasmid #40012 | EKAR2G_design2_mTFP_175_Venus_195 | addgene partial sequence | sequence record 55460 | EGFP-N 5'-CGTCGCCGTCCAGCTCGACCAG-3'
GCTCCTCGCCCTTGCTCACCATGCCACCGCTGCCACCCTTGTACAGCTCGTCCATGCCGAGAGTGATCCC
GGCGGCGGTCACGAACTCCAGCAGGACCATGTGATCGCGCTTCTCGTTGGGGTCTTTGCTCAGGGCGGAC
TGGTAGCTCAGGTAGTGGTTGTCGGGCAGCAGCATGGCGGCCGCTTTAGTAGAACCTTCACCAGAACCAG
GTTTACCAGAACCAGAAGTTCCGGAGCCCTCCAGCAGCAGCTTGTGCTTGACGTCGCCCTTCAGCACGCC
GTCGCGCACGTACATCCTCTCGGTGGAGGCGTCCCAGCCGGTGGTCTTCTTCTGCATCACGGGGCCGTTG
GGGGGGAAGTTCTCGCCCTTGAGGTGTATCTCGTAGATGAAGGAGTCCTCCTCCATGGAGATGTCGGACT
TCACCTTCACGATGCCCTTGTCCTCGAAGGTCATGGTGCGCTCCCAAGAGTAGCCCTCGGGGAAGGACTG
CTTGAAGTAGTTGGGGATGTCGTCGGGGTACTTGGTGAAGGCCCTGTTGCCGTAGGCGAACGCGGTGGTC
AGAATGTCGTAGGAGAAGGGCAGGGGGGCTCCCTCCTTCACCTCCAGGTTGATGGTGTTGGTGCCGTCGT
AGGGCTTGCCCTCGCCCTCGCCCTCGATCACGAAGGCGTGGCCATTCACGTTGCCCTCCATCTTCAGCTT
GATCTTCATGTCGGGCTTGATTACGCCCATTGTGGTCTCCTCGCCCTTGCTCACCATTCCTCCGCTAGCA
CCCTTGTACAGCTCGTCCATGCCGTCGGTGGAGTTGCGGGCCACGGCGCTCTCGTAAACGGTCACCTTGT
TGTAGTCCTTGTCGTGGTTCAG
