[The description below was written by a language model from this plasmid's Addgene catalogue record.]
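Description:
EKAR2G_design2_mTFP_175_Venus_195 is a genetically encoded FRET biosensor for ERK kinase activity, carried in the Novagen pTriEx4 backbone. pTriEx4 is a multi-host expression vector, and the record accordingly lists it for mammalian, bacterial and insect expression. The plasmid is about 6.9 kb in total (a roughly 4.9 kb backbone plus a 1,994 bp insert), is maintained in E. coli at high copy number, and is selected with ampicillin. No feature table is provided, so the origin of replication and other backbone elements are not itemised in the record.

The insert is a synthetic ERK activity reporter cloned between PacI and XhoI sites, both of which are retained, so the sensor cassette can be excised or exchanged. The recorded promoter is CMV, which drives strong constitutive expression in mammalian cells, and the sensor carries an N-terminal His-Myc tag useful for purification and immunodetection. The name indicates a second-generation EKAR using mTFP as FRET donor and Venus as acceptor. The numbers 175 and 195 most likely denote circularly permuted variants of each fluorophore, and "design2" one of several sensor topologies, although the record does not spell this out. Part of the plasmid derives from an earlier published EKAR sensor.

In sensors of this class, phosphorylation by ERK triggers a conformational change that alters energy transfer between the two fluorescent proteins. The construct comes from a toolkit built to optimise FRET biosensor sensitivity, and it is typically used for live-cell imaging of ERK signalling in space and time.
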