Addgene plasmid #40012: EKAR2G_design2_mTFP_175_Venus_195
Depositing lab: Olivier Pertz. Depositing organization: University of Basel. Publication: A Versatile Toolkit to Produce Sensitive FRET Biosensors to Visualize Signaling in Time and Space. Fritz RD, Letzelter M, Reimann A, Martin K, Fusco L, Ritsma L, Ponsioen B, Fluri E, Schulte-Merker S, van Rheenen J, Pertz O. Sci Signal. 2013 Jul 23;6(285):rs12. doi: 10.1126/scisignal.2004135. PubMed 23882122.
Backbone
  Vector backbone: pTriEx4
  Backbone manufacturer: Novagen
  Backbone size w/o insert (bp): 4900
  Total vector size (bp): 6900
  Vector type: Mammalian Expression, Bacterial Expression, Insect Expression
Growth in bacteria
  Bacterial resistance: Ampicillin, 100 μg/mL
  Growth temperature: 37°C
  Growth strain: Top10
  Copy number: High Copy
Gene/Insert
  Gene/Insert name: Erk activity reporter
  Species: Synthetic
  Insert size (bp): 1994
  Promoter: CMV
  Tag / fusion protein: His-Myc (N terminal on insert)
  Cloning method: Restriction Enzyme; 5′ cloning site PacI (not destroyed); 3′ cloning site XhoI (not destroyed)
  Sequencing primers: 5′ ctggttattgtgctgtctc; 3′ tcagtggtatttgtga
Resource information
  A portion of this plasmid was derived from a plasmid made by: Karel Svoboda, Janelia Farm Research Campus, Howard Hughes Medical Institute, Ashburn
Terms and licenses: Academic/Nonprofit Terms; Industry Terms: Not Available to Industry
Depositor comments: A genetically encoded fluorescent sensor of ERK activity. 2008. PNAS 205(49)
How to cite: EKAR2G_design2_mTFP_175_Venus_195 was a gift from Olivier Pertz (Addgene plasmid # 40012 ; http://n2t.net/addgene:40012 ; RRID:Addgene_40012)
